Addgene plasmid #170372: pAAV.U6gT28.13.hSyn.H2B.RFP
Purpose: Plasmid used for Crispr/cas9 based disruption of mouse Trim28, guide targeting exon 13. Expressing nuclear RFP.
Depositing lab: Johan Jakobsson. Depositing organization: Lund University. Publication: Activation of endogenous retroviruses during brain development causes an inflammatory response. Jonsson ME, Garza R, Sharma Y, Petri R, Sodersten E, Johansson JG, Johansson PA, Atacho DA, Pircs K, Madsen S, Yudovich D, Ramakrishnan R, Holmberg J, Larsson J, Jern P, Jakobsson J. EMBO J. 2021 Mar 1:e106423. doi: 10.15252/embj.2020106423. PubMed 33644903.
Backbone
  Vector backbone: pAAV
  Vector type: AAV
Growth in bacteria
  Bacterial resistance: Ampicillin, 100 μg/mL
  Growth temperature: 37°C
  Growth strain: NEB Stable
  Copy number: High Copy
Gene/Insert
  Gene/Insert name: H2B RFP (alt name: H2B-mCherry)
  gRNA/shRNA sequence: CGCACTGGTTACACATGACC
  Promoter: human Synapsin
  Cloning method: Unknown
  Sequencing primers: 5′ AGTCGTGTCGTGCCTGAGA; 3′ catagttaagaataccag
Terms and licenses: Academic/Nonprofit Terms; Industry Terms: Not Available to Industry
How to cite: pAAV.U6gT28.13.hSyn.H2B.RFP was a gift from Johan Jakobsson (Addgene plasmid # 170372 ; http://n2t.net/addgene:170372 ; RRID:Addgene_170372)
