[The description below was written by a language model from this plasmid's Addgene catalogue record and pLannotate feature annotations shown in this document.]
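Description:
pAAV.U6gT28.13.hSyn.H2B.RFP is an adeno-associated virus transfer plasmid of about 6 kb, built on a pAAV backbone, that delivers a CRISPR guide RNA against mouse Trim28 together with a neuronal nuclear red reporter. It is maintained in E. coli through a high-copy ColE1/pUC-type origin with ampicillin selection (AmpR under its own bla promoter). The backbone also carries an f1 phage origin and short remnants of lacI, lacZα, rop and bom that have no functional role here. The record lists a recombination-deficient growth strain, which fits the instability of AAV2 inverted terminal repeats. Both ITRs are annotated only as fragments. In the repository's sequencing result the right-hand ITR match is much shorter than in the depositor's sequence, which may reflect the difficulty of reading through these repeats or a partial deletion.

Two expression units sit between the ITRs. A human U6 RNA polymerase III promoter drives a guide consisting of a spacer targeting exon 13 of Trim28 fused to the Streptococcus pyogenes Cas9 gRNA scaffold. Downstream, the human synapsin I promoter confers neuron-restricted expression of human histone H2B fused to mCherry (the "RFP" of the name), followed by a WPRE to enhance transcript expression and an SV40 polyadenylation signal. The histone fusion tethers fluorescence to chromatin, so transduced neurons carry brightly labelled nuclei that can be identified or isolated.

No Cas9 coding sequence is present, so the nuclease must be supplied separately, for example from a Cas9-expressing animal or a co-delivered vector. The stated use is Cas9-mediated disruption of Trim28, in work on endogenous retrovirus activation and inflammation during brain development.
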