Features (pLannotate 1.2.2; 19 found; start..end, strand, type, name):
     18..128     +  repeat_region  AAV2 ITR (fragment): inverted terminal repeat of adeno-associated virus serotype 2 inverted
    195..427     +  promoter       U6 promoter: RNA polymerase III promoter for human U6 snRNA
    457..532     +  misc_RNA       gRNA scaffold: guide RNA scaffold for the Streptococcus pyogenes CRISPR/Cas9 system
    572..1019    +  promoter       hSyn promoter: human synapsin I promoter; confers neuron-specific expression (Kügler et al., 2003)
   1056..1433    +  CDS            H2BC3: H2B1B_HUMAN - Also known as H2BFF, HIST1H2BB Experimental evidence at protein level: Swiss-Prot protein existence level 1. Core component of nucleosome. Nucleosomes wrap and compact DNA into chromatin, limiting DNA accessibility to the cellular machineries which require DNA as a template. Histones thereby play a central role in transcription regulation, DNA repair, DNA replication and chromosomal stability. DNA accessibility is regulated via a complex set of post-translational modifications of histones, also called histone code, and nucleosome remodeling. From Homo sapiens (Human).
   1452..2159    +  CDS            mCherry: mCherry is a basic (constitutively fluorescent) red fluorescent protein published in 2004, derived from Discosoma sp.. It is reported to be a very rapidly-maturing monomer with low acid sensitivity.
   2181..2769    +  misc_feature   WPRE: woodchuck hepatitis virus posttranscriptional regulatory element
   2773..2789    +  misc_feature   MCS (fragment): pUC18/19 multiple cloning site
   2790..2815    +  misc_feature   MCS (fragment): pBluescript multiple cloning site
   2817..2951    +  polyA_signal   SV40 poly(A) signal: SV40 polyadenylation signal
   3014..3124    -  repeat_region  AAV2 ITR (fragment): inverted terminal repeat of adeno-associated virus serotype 2 inverted
   3148..3205    -  CDS            lacI (fragment): lac repressor; lacI; The lac repressor binds to the lac operator to inhibit transcription in E. coli. This inhibition can be relieved by adding lactose or isopropyl-β-D-thiogalactopyranoside (IPTG).
   3388..3976    -  rep_origin     ori: high-copy-number ColE1/pMB1/pBR322/pUC origin of replication
   4147..5007    -  CDS            AmpR: β-lactamase; bla; confers resistance to ampicillin, carbenicillin, and related antibiotics
   5008..5112    -  promoter       AmpR promoter: bla
   5207..5242    +  CDS            rop (fragment): Rop protein, which maintains plasmids at low copy number; rop
   5344..5443    +  misc_feature   bom (fragment): basis of mobility region from pBR322
   5444..5899    -  rep_origin     f1 ori (sequence partly withheld): f1 bacteriophage origin of replication; arrow indicates direction of (+) strand synthesis
   5907..5978    -  CDS            lacZα (fragment): LacZα fragment of β-galactosidase; lacZ fragment
>Addgene plasmid #170372 | pAAV.U6gT28.13.hSyn.H2B.RFP | depositor full sequence | sequence record 330342 | pAAV.U6gT28.13.hSyn.H2B.RFP sequence 5982 bps
GGGGGGGGGGGGGGGGGGTTGGCCACTCCCTCTCTGCGCGCTCGCTCGCTCACTGAGGCCGGGCGACCAA
AGGTCGCCCGACGCCCGGGCTTTGCCCGGGCGGCCTCAGTGAGCGAGCGAGCGCGCAGAGAGGGAGTGGC
CAACTCCATCACTAGGGGTTCCTCAGATCGGGCTGCAGGAATTGGCCGCTCTAGATTTCCCATGATTCCT
TCATATTTGCATATACGATACAAGGCTGTTAGAGAGATAATTAGAATTAATTTGACTGTAAACACAAAGA
TATTAGTACAAAATACGTGACGTAGAAAGTAATAATTTCTTGGGTAGTTTGCAGTTTTAAAATTATGTTT
TAAAATGGACTATCATATGCTTACCGTAACTTGAAAGTATTTCGATTTCTTGGCTTTATATATCTTGTGG
AAAGGACGAAACACCGCGCACTGGTTACACATGACCGTTTTAGAGCTAGAAATAGCAAGTTAAAATAAGG
CTAGTCCGTTATCAACTTGAAAAAGTGGCACCGAGTCGGTGCTTTTTTTCTAGACTCTAGCTGCAGAGGG
ACCTGCGTATGAGTGCAAGTGGGTTTTAGGACCAGGATGAGGCGGGGTGGGGGTGCCTACCTGACGACCG
ACCCCGACCCACTGGACAAGCACCCAACCCCCATTCCCCAAATTGCGCATCCCCTATCAGAGAGGGGGAG
GGGAAACAGGATGCGGCGAGGCGCGTGCGCACTGCCAGCTTCAGCACCGCGGACAGTGCCTTCGCCCCCG
CCTGGCGGCGCGCGCCACCGCCGCCTCAGCACTGAAGGCGCGCTGACGTCACTCGCCGGTCCCCCGCAAA
CTCCCCTTCCCGGCCACCTTGGTCGCGTCCGCGCCGCCGCCGGCCCAGCCGGACCGCACCACGCGAGGCG
CGAGATAGGGGGGCACGGGCGCGACCATCTGCGCTGCGGCGCCGGCGACTCAGCGCTGCCTCAGTCTGCG
GTGGGCAGCGGAGGAGTCGTGTCGTGCCTGAGAGCGCAGTCGAATTCAAGCTGCTAGCAGCTTGGTACCG
CCACCATGCCTGAACCCTCTAAGTCTGCTCCAGCCCCTAAAAAGGGTTCTAAGAAGGCTATCACTAAGGC
GCAGAAGAAGGATGGTAAGAAGCGTAAGCGCAGCCGCAAGGAGAGCTATTCTATCTATGTGTACAAGGTT
CTGAAGCAGGTCCACCCCGACACCGGCATCTCATCCAAGGCCATGGGGATCATGAACTCCTTCGTCAACG
ACATCTTCGAGCGCATCGCGGGCGAGGCTTCTCGCCTGGCTCACTACAATAAGCGCTCGACCATCACCTC
CAGGGAGATTCAGACGGCTGTGCGCCTGCTGCTGCCTGGGGAGCTGGCTAAGCATGCTGTGTCCGAGGGC
ACTAAGGCAGTTACCAAGTACACTAGCTCTAAGGATCCACCGGTCGCCACCATGGTGAGCAAGGGCGAGG
AGGATAACATGGCCATCATCAAGGAGTTCATGCGCTTCAAGGTGCACATGGAGGGCTCCGTGAACGGCCA
CGAGTTCGAGATCGAGGGCGAGGGCGAGGGCCGCCCCTACGAGGGCACCCAGACCGCCAAGCTGAAGGTG
ACCAAGGGTGGCCCCCTGCCCTTCGCCTGGGACATCCTGTCCCCTCAGTTCATGTACGGCTCCAAGGCCT
ACGTGAAGCACCCCGCCGACATCCCCGACTACTTGAAGCTGTCCTTCCCCGAGGGCTTCAAGTGGGAGCG
CGTGATGAACTTCGAGGACGGCGGCGTGGTGACCGTGACCCAGGACTCCTCCCTGCAGGACGGCGAGTTC
ATCTACAAGGTGAAGCTGCGCGGCACCAACTTCCCCTCCGACGGCCCCGTAATGCAGAAGAAGACCATGG
GCTGGGAGGCCTCCTCCGAGCGGATGTACCCCGAGGACGGCGCCCTGAAGGGCGAGATCAAGCAGAGGCT
GAAGCTGAAGGACGGCGGCCACTACGACGCTGAGGTCAAGACCACCTACAAGGCCAAGAAGCCCGTGCAG
CTGCCCGGCGCCTACAACGTCAACATCAAGTTGGACATCACCTCCCACAACGAGGACTACACCATCGTGG
AACAGTACGAACGCGCCGAGGGCCGCCACTCCACCGGCGGCATGGACGAGCTGTACAAGTAAACTAGTGG
ATCCGTCGACAATCAACCTCTGGATTACAAAATTTGTGAAAGATTGACTGGTATTCTTAACTATGTTGCT
CCTTTTACGCTATGTGGATACGCTGCTTTAATGCCTTTGTATCATGCTATTGCTTCCCGTATGGCTTTCA
TTTTCTCCTCCTTGTATAAATCCTGGTTGCTGTCTCTTTATGAGGAGTTGTGGCCCGTTGTCAGGCAACG
TGGCGTGGTGTGCACTGTGTTTGCTGACGCAACCCCCACTGGTTGGGGCATTGCCACCACCTGTCAGCTC
CTTTCCGGGACTTTCGCTTTCCCCCTCCCTATTGCCACGGCGGAACTCATCGCCGCCTGCCTTGCCCGCT
GCTGGACAGGGGCTCGGCTGTTGGGCACTGACAATTCCGTGGTGTTGTCGGGGAAGCTGACGTCCTTTCC
ATGGCTGCTCGCCTGTGTTGCCACCTGGATTCTGCGCGGGACGTCCTTCTGCTACGTCCCTTCGGCCCTC
AATCCAGCGGACCTTCCTTCCCGCGGCCTGCTGCCGGCTCTGCGGCCTCTTCCGCGTCTTCGCCTTCGCC
CTCAGACGAGTCGGATCTCCCTTTGGGCCGCCTCCCCGCCTGGAATTCGAGCTCGGTACAGCTTATCGAT
ACCGTCGACTTCGAGCAACTTGTTTATTGCAGCTTATAATGGTTACAAATAAAGCAATAGCATCACAAAT
TTCACAAATAAAGCATTTTTTTCACTGCATTCTAGTTGTGGTTTGTCCAAACTCATCAATGTATCTTATC
ATGTCTGGATCGTCTAGCATCGAAGATCCCCCGATCTGAGGAACCCCTAGTGATGGAGTTGGCCACTCCC
TCTCTGCGCGCTCGCTCGCTCACTGAGGCCGCCCGGGCAAAGCCCGGGCGTCGGGCGACCTTTGGTCGCC
CGGCCTCAGTGAGCGAGCGAGCGCGCAGAGAGGGAGTGGCCAACCCCCCCCCCCCCCCCCCTGCAGCCCA
GCTGCATTAATGAATCGGCCAACGCGCGGGGAGAGGCGGTTTGCGTATTGGGCGCTCTTCCGCTTCCTCG
CTCACTGACTCGCTGCGCTCGGTCGTTCGGCTGCGGCGAGCGGTATCAGCTCACTCAAAGGCGGTAATAC
GGTTATCCACAGAATCAGGGGATAACGCAGGAAAGAACATGTGAGCAAAAGGCCAGCAAAAGGCCAGGAA
CCGTAAAAAGGCCGCGTTGCTGGCGTTTTTCCATAGGCTCCGCCCCCCTGACGAGCATCACAAAAATCGA
CGCTCAAGTCAGAGGTGGCGAAACCCGACAGGACTATAAAGATACCAGGCGTTTCCCCCTGGAAGCTCCC
TCGTGCGCTCTCCTGTTCCGACCCTGCCGCTTACCGGATACCTGTCCGCCTTTCTCCCTTCGGGAAGCGT
GGCGCTTTCTCAATGCTCACGCTGTAGGTATCTCAGTTCGGTGTAGGTCGTTCGCTCCAAGCTGGGCTGT
GTGCACGAACCCCCCGTTCAGCCCGACCGCTGCGCCTTATCCGGTAACTATCGTCTTGAGTCCAACCCGG
TAAGACACGACTTATCGCCACTGGCAGCAGCCACTGGTAACAGGATTAGCAGAGCGAGGTATGTAGGCGG
TGCTACAGAGTTCTTGAAGTGGTGGCCTAACTACGGCTACACTAGAAGGACAGTATTTGGTATCTGCGCT
CTGCTGAAGCCAGTTACCTTCGGAAAAAGAGTTGGTAGCTCTTGATCCGGCAAACAAACCACCGCTGGTA
GCGGTGGTTTTTTTGTTTGCAAGCAGCAGATTACGCGCAGAAAAAAAGGATCTCAAGAAGATCCTTTGAT
CTTTTCTACGGGGTCTGACGCTCAGTGGAACGAAAACTCACGTTAAGGGATTTTGGTCATGAGATTATCA
AAAAGGATCTTCACCTAGATCCTTTTAAATTAAAAATGAAGTTTTAAATCAATCTAAAGTATATATGAGT
AAACTTGGTCTGACAGTTACCAATGCTTAATCAGTGAGGCACCTATCTCAGCGATCTGTCTATTTCGTTC
ATCCATAGTTGCCTGACTCCCCGTCGTGTAGATAACTACGATACGGGAGGGCTTACCATCTGGCCCCAGT
GCTGCAATGATACCGCGAGACCCACGCTCACCGGCTCCAGATTTATCAGCAATAAACCAGCCAGCCGGAA
GGGCCGAGCGCAGAAGTGGTCCTGCAACTTTATCCGCCTCCATCCAGTCTATTAATTGTTGCCGGGAAGC
TAGAGTAAGTAGTTCGCCAGTTAATAGTTTGCGCAACGTTGTTGCCATTGCTACAGGCATCGTGGTGTCA
CGCTCGTCGTTTGGTATGGCTTCATTCAGCTCCGGTTCCCAACGATCAAGGCGAGTTACATGATCCCCCA
TGTTGTGCAAAAAAGCGGTTAGCTCCTTCGGTCCTCCGATCGTTGTCAGAAGTAAGTTGGCCGCAGTGTT
ATCACTCATGGTTATGGCAGCACTGCATAATTCTCTTACTGTCATGCCATCCGTAAGATGCTTTTCTGTG
ACTGGTGAGTACTCAACCAAGTCATTCTGAGAATAGTGTATGCGGCGACCGAGTTGCTCTTGCCCGGCGT
CAATACGGGATAATACCGCGCCACATAGCAGAACTTTAAAAGTGCTCATCATTGGAAAACGTTCTTCGGG
GCGAAAACTCTCAAGGATCTTACCGCTGTTGAGATCCAGTTCGATGTAACCCACTCGTGCACCCAACTGA
TCTTCAGCATCTTTTACTTTCACCAGCGTTTCTGGGTGAGCAAAAACAGGAAGGCAAAATGCCGCAAAAA
AGGGAATAAGGGCGACACGGAAATGTTGAATACTCATACTCTTCCTTTTTCAATATTATTGAAGCATTTA
TCAGGGTTATTGTCTCATGAGCGGATACATATTTGAATGTATTTAGAAAAATAAACAAATAGGGGTTCCG
CGCACATTTCCCCGAAAAGTGCCACCTGACGTCTAAGAAACCATTATTATCATGACATTAACCTATAAAA
ATAGGCGTATCACGAGGCCCTTTCGTCTCGCGCGTTTCGGTGATGACGGTGAAAACCTCTGACACATGCA
GCTCCCGGAGACGGTCACAGCTTGTCTGTAAGCGGATGCCGGGAGCAGACAAGCCCGTCAGGGCGCGTCA
GCGGGTGTTGGCGGGTGTCGGGGCTGGCTTAACTATGCGGCATCAGAGCAGATTGTACTGAGAGTGCACC
ATATGCGGTGTGAAATACCGCACAGATGCGTAAGGAGAAAATACCGCATCAGGAAATTGTAAACGTTAAT
ATTTTGTTAAAATTCGCGTTAAATTTTTGTTAAATCAGCTCATTTTTTAACCAATAGGCCGAAATCGGCA
AAATCCCTTATAAATCAAAAGAATAGACCGAGATAGGGTTGAGTGTTGTTCCAGTTTGGAACAAGAGTCC
ACTATTAAAGAACGTGGACTCCAACGTCAAAGG
[49 nt withheld, positions 5634-5682]
T
[91 nt withheld, positions 5684-5774]
G
[124 nt withheld, positions 5776-5899]
CGCGCCATTCGCCATTCAGGCTACGCAACTGTTGGGAAGGGCGATCGGTGCGGGCCTCTTCGCTATTACG
CCAGCTGGCTGCA
