Features (pLannotate 1.2.2; 19 found; start..end, strand, type, name):
     41..161     -  repeat_region  AAV2 ITR (fragment): inverted terminal repeat of adeno-associated virus serotype 2 inverted
    193..425     +  promoter       U6 promoter: RNA polymerase III promoter for human U6 snRNA
    455..530     +  misc_RNA       gRNA scaffold: guide RNA scaffold for the Streptococcus pyogenes CRISPR/Cas9 system
    570..1017    +  promoter       hSyn promoter: human synapsin I promoter; confers neuron-specific expression (Kügler et al., 2003)
   1060..1436    +  CDS            H2B (fragment): human histone H2B; HIST1H2BB
   1456..2163    +  CDS            mCherry: mCherry is a basic (constitutively fluorescent) red fluorescent protein published in 2004, derived from Discosoma sp.. It is reported to be a very rapidly-maturing monomer with low acid sensitivity.
   2185..2773    +  misc_feature   WPRE: woodchuck hepatitis virus posttranscriptional regulatory element
   2777..2793    +  misc_feature   MCS (fragment): pUC18/19 multiple cloning site
   2794..2819    +  misc_feature   MCS (fragment): pBluescript multiple cloning site
   2821..2955    +  polyA_signal   SV40 poly(A) signal: SV40 polyadenylation signal
   2983..3021    +  repeat_region  AAV2 ITR (fragment): inverted terminal repeat of adeno-associated virus serotype 2 inverted
   3154..3207    -  CDS            lacI (fragment): lac repressor; lacI; The lac repressor binds to the lac operator to inhibit transcription in E. coli. This inhibition can be relieved by adding lactose or isopropyl-β-D-thiogalactopyranoside (IPTG).
   3390..3978    -  rep_origin     ori: high-copy-number ColE1/pMB1/pBR322/pUC origin of replication
   4149..5009    -  CDS            AmpR: β-lactamase; bla; confers resistance to ampicillin, carbenicillin, and related antibiotics
   5010..5114    -  promoter       AmpR promoter: bla
   5209..5244    +  CDS            rop (fragment): Rop protein, which maintains plasmids at low copy number; rop
   5346..5445    +  misc_feature   bom (fragment): basis of mobility region from pBR322
   5473..5901    -  rep_origin     f1 ori (sequence partly withheld): f1 bacteriophage origin of replication; arrow indicates direction of (+) strand synthesis
   5905..5971    -  CDS            lacZα (fragment): LacZα fragment of β-galactosidase; lacZ fragment
>Addgene plasmid #170372 | pAAV.U6gT28.13.hSyn.H2B.RFP | addgene full sequence | sequence record 345004 | Addgene NGS Result
GGGGGGGGGGGGGGRRSDSSMCMCYCCCKCKMKGCSCSSYCGCTCGCTCACTGAGGCCGCCCGGGCAAAG
CCCGGGCGTCGGGCGACCTTTGGTCGCCCGGCCTCAGTGAGCGAGCGAGCGCGCAGAGAGGGAGTGGCCA
ACTCCATCACTAGGGGTTCCTCAGATCGGGCTGCAGGAATTGGCCGCTCTAGATTTCCCATGATTCCTTC
ATATTTGCATATACGATACAAGGCTGTTAGAGAGATAATTAGAATTAATTTGACTGTAAACACAAAGATA
TTAGTACAAAATACGTGACGTAGAAAGTAATAATTTCTTGGGTAGTTTGCAGTTTTAAAATTATGTTTTA
AAATGGACTATCATATGCTTACCGTAACTTGAAAGTATTTCGATTTCTTGGCTTTATATATCTTGTGGAA
AGGACGAAACACCGCGCACTGGTTACACATGACCGTTTTAGAGCTAGAAATAGCAAGTTAAAATAAGGCT
AGTCCGTTATCAACTTGAAAAAGTGGCACCGAGTCGGTGCTTTTTTTCTAGACTCTAGCTGCAGAGGGAC
CTGCGTATGAGTGCAAGTGGGTTTTAGGACCAGGATGAGGCGGGGTGGGGGTGCCTACCTGACGACCGAC
CCCGACCCACTGGACAAGCACCCAACCCCCATTCCCCAAATTGCGCATCCCCTATCAGAGAGGGGGAGGG
GAAACAGGATGCGGCGAGGCGCGTGCGCACTGCCAGCTTCAGCACCGCGGACAGTGCCTTCGCCCCCGCC
TGGCGGCGCGCGCCACCGCCGCCTCAGCACTGAAGGCGCGCTGACGTCACTCGCCGGTCCCCCGCAAACT
CCCCTTCCCGGCCACCTTGGTCGCGTCCGCGCCGCCGCCGGCCCAGCCGGACCGCACCACGCGAGGCGCG
AGATAGGGGGGCACGGGCGCGACCATCTGCGCTGCGGCGCCGGCGACTCAGCGCTGCCTCAGTCTGCGGT
GGGCAGCGGAGGAGTCGTGTCGTGCCTGAGAGCGCAGTCGAATTCAAGCTGCTAGCAAGGATCCACCGGT
ACCGCCACCATGCCTGAACCCTCTAAGTCTGCTCCAGCCCCTAAAAAGGGTTCTAAGAAGGCTATCACTA
AGGCGCAGAAGAAGGATGGTAAGAAGCGTAAGCGCAGCCGCAAGGAGAGCTATTCTATCTATGTGTACAA
GGTTCTGAAGCAGGTCCACCCCGACACCGGCATCTCATCCAAGGCCATGGGGATCATGAACTCCTTCGTC
AACGACATCTTCGAGCGCATCGCGGGCGAGGCTTCTCGCCTGGCTCACTACAATAAGCGCTCGACCATCA
CCTCCAGGGAGATTCAGACGGCTGTGCGCCTGCTGCTGCCTGGGGAGCTGGCTAAGCATGCTGTGTCCGA
GGGCACTAAGGCAGTTACCAAGTACACTAGCTCTAAGGATCCACCGGTCGCCACCATGGTGAGCAAGGGC
GAGGAGGATAACATGGCCATCATCAAGGAGTTCATGCGCTTCAAGGTGCACATGGAGGGCTCCGTGAACG
GCCACGAGTTCGAGATCGAGGGCGAGGGCGAGGGCCGCCCCTACGAGGGCACCCAGACCGCCAAGCTGAA
GGTGACCAAGGGTGGCCCCCTGCCCTTCGCCTGGGACATCCTGTCCCCTCAGTTCATGTACGGCTCCAAG
GCCTACGTGAAGCACCCCGCCGACATCCCCGACTACTTGAAGCTGTCCTTCCCCGAGGGCTTCAAGTGGG
AGCGCGTGATGAACTTCGAGGACGGCGGCGTGGTGACCGTGACCCAGGACTCCTCCCTGCAGGACGGCGA
GTTCATCTACAAGGTGAAGCTGCGCGGCACCAACTTCCCCTCCGACGGCCCCGTAATGCAGAAGAAGACC
ATGGGCTGGGAGGCCTCCTCCGAGCGGATGTACCCCGAGGACGGCGCCCTGAAGGGCGAGATCAAGCAGA
GGCTGAAGCTGAAGGACGGCGGCCACTACGACGCTGAGGTCAAGACCACCTACAAGGCCAAGAAGCCCGT
GCAGCTGCCCGGCGCCTACAACGTCAACATCAAGTTGGACATCACCTCCCACAACGAGGACTACACCATC
GTGGAACAGTACGAACGCGCCGAGGGCCGCCACTCCACCGGCGGCATGGACGAGCTGTACAAGTAAACTA
GTGGATCCGTCGACAATCAACCTCTGGATTACAAAATTTGTGAAAGATTGACTGGTATTCTTAACTATGT
TGCTCCTTTTACGCTATGTGGATACGCTGCTTTAATGCCTTTGTATCATGCTATTGCTTCCCGTATGGCT
TTCATTTTCTCCTCCTTGTATAAATCCTGGTTGCTGTCTCTTTATGAGGAGTTGTGGCCCGTTGTCAGGC
AACGTGGCGTGGTGTGCACTGTGTTTGCTGACGCAACCCCCACTGGTTGGGGCATTGCCACCACCTGTCA
GCTCCTTTCCGGGACTTTCGCTTTCCCCCTCCCTATTGCCACGGCGGAACTCATCGCCGCCTGCCTTGCC
CGCTGCTGGACAGGGGCTCGGCTGTTGGGCACTGACAATTCCGTGGTGTTGTCGGGGAAGCTGACGTCCT
TTCCATGGCTGCTCGCCTGTGTTGCCACCTGGATTCTGCGCGGGACGTCCTTCTGCTACGTCCCTTCGGC
CCTCAATCCAGCGGACCTTCCTTCCCGCGGCCTGCTGCCGGCTCTGCGGCCTCTTCCGCGTCTTCGCCTT
CGCCCTCAGACGAGTCGGATCTCCCTTTGGGCCGCCTCCCCGCCTGGAATTCGAGCTCGGTACAGCTTAT
CGATACCGTCGACTTCGAGCAACTTGTTTATTGCAGCTTATAATGGTTACAAATAAAGCAATAGCATCAC
AAATTTCACAAATAAAGCATTTTTTTCACTGCATTCTAGTTGTGGTTTGTCCAAACTCATCAATGTATCT
TATCATGTCTGGATCGTCTAGCATCGAAGATCCCCCGATCTGAGGAACCCCTAGTGATGGAGTTGGCCAC
TCCCTCTCTGCDSSCYSSMWYDMTVRWTSDGSYNNYKSKCSRRRMKMRKCRRKKTRYSTWWTSRKSTCTG
SATCGTCTAGCATCGAAGATCCCCCGATCTGAGGAACCCCTAGTGATGGAGTTGGCCACTCCCYCYCTGC
AGCCTGCATTAATGAATCGGCCAACGCGCGGGGAGAGGCGGTTTGCGTATTGGGCGCTCTTCCGCTTCCT
CGCTCACTGACTCGCTGCGCTCGGTCGTTCGGCTGCGGCGAGCGGTATCAGCTCACTCAAAGGCGGTAAT
ACGGTTATCCACAGAATCAGGGGATAACGCAGGAAAGAACATGTGAGCAAAAGGCCAGCAAAAGGCCAGG
AACCGTAAAAAGGCCGCGTTGCTGGCGTTTTTCCATAGGCTCCGCCCCCCTGACGAGCATCACAAAAATC
GACGCTCAAGTCAGAGGTGGCGAAACCCGACAGGACTATAAAGATACCAGGCGTTTCCCCCTGGAAGCTC
CCTCGTGCGCTCTCCTGTTCCGACCCTGCCGCTTACCGGATACCTGTCCGCCTTTCTCCCTTCGGGAAGC
GTGGCGCTTTCTCATAGCTCACGCTGTAGGTATCTCAGTTCGGTGTAGGTCGTTCGCTCCAAGCTGGGCT
GTGTGCACGAACCCCCCGTTCAGCCCGACCGCTGCGCCTTATCCGGTAACTATCGTCTTGAGTCCAACCC
GGTAAGACACGACTTATCGCCACTGGCAGCAGCCACTGGTAACAGGATTAGCAGAGCGAGGTATGTAGGC
GGTGCTACAGAGTTCTTGAAGTGGTGGCCTAACTACGGCTACACTAGAAGAACAGTATTTGGTATCTGCG
CTCTGCTGAAGCCAGTTACCTTCGGAAAAAGAGTTGGTAGCTCTTGATCCGGCAAACAAACCACCGCTGG
TAGCGGTGGTTTTTTTGTTTGCAAGCAGCAGATTACGCGCAGAAAAAAAGGATCTCAAGAAGATCCTTTG
ATCTTTTCTACGGGGTCTGACGCTCAGTGGAACGAAAACTCACGTTAAGGGATTTTGGTCATGAGATTAT
CAAAAAGGATCTTCACCTAGATCCTTTTAAATTAAAAATGAAGTTTTAAATCAATCTAAAGTATATATGA
GTAAACTTGGTCTGACAGTTACCAATGCTTAATCAGTGAGGCACCTATCTCAGCGATCTGTCTATTTCGT
TCATCCATAGTTGCCTGACTCCCCGTCGTGTAGATAACTACGATACGGGAGGGCTTACCATCTGGCCCCA
GTGCTGCAATGATACCGCGAGACCCACGCTCACCGGCTCCAGATTTATCAGCAATAAACCAGCCAGCCGG
AAGGGCCGAGCGCAGAAGTGGTCCTGCAACTTTATCCGCCTCCATCCAGTCTATTAATTGTTGCCGGGAA
GCTAGAGTAAGTAGTTCGCCAGTTAATAGTTTGCGCAACGTTGTTGCCATTGCTACAGGCATCGTGGTGT
CACGCTCGTCGTTTGGTATGGCTTCATTCAGCTCCGGTTCCCAACGATCAAGGCGAGTTACATGATCCCC
CATGTTGTGCAAAAAAGCGGTTAGCTCCTTCGGTCCTCCGATCGTTGTCAGAAGTAAGTTGGCCGCAGTG
TTATCACTCATGGTTATGGCAGCACTGCATAATTCTCTTACTGTCATGCCATCCGTAAGATGCTTTTCTG
TGACTGGTGAGTACTCAACCAAGTCATTCTGAGAATAGTGTATGCGGCGACCGAGTTGCTCTTGCCCGGC
GTCAATACGGGATAATACCGCGCCACATAGCAGAACTTTAAAAGTGCTCATCATTGGAAAACGTTCTTCG
GGGCGAAAACTCTCAAGGATCTTACCGCTGTTGAGATCCAGTTCGATGTAACCCACTCGTGCACCCAACT
GATCTTCAGCATCTTTTACTTTCACCAGCGTTTCTGGGTGAGCAAAAACAGGAAGGCAAAATGCCGCAAA
AAAGGGAATAAGGGCGACACGGAAATGTTGAATACTCATACTCTTCCTTTTTCAATATTATTGAAGCATT
TATCAGGGTTATTGTCTCATGAGCGGATACATATTTGAATGTATTTAGAAAAATAAACAAATAGGGGTTC
CGCGCACATTTCCCCGAAAAGTGCCACCTGACGTCTAAGAAACCATTATTATCATGACATTAACCTATAA
AAATAGGCGTATCACGAGGCCCTTTCGTCTCGCGCGTTTCGGTGATGACGGTGAAAACCTCTGACACATG
CAGCTCCCGGAGACGGTCACAGCTTGTCTGTAAGCGGATGCCGGGAGCAGACAAGCCCGTCAGGGCGCGT
CAGCGGGTGTTGGCGGGTGTCGGGGCTGGCTTAACTATGCGGCATCAGAGCAGATTGTACTGAGAGTGCA
CCATATGCGGTGTGAAATACCGCACAGATGCGTAAGGAGAAAATACCGCATCAGGAAATTGTAAGCGTTA
ATATTTTGTTAAAATTCGCGTTAAATTTTTGTTAAATCAGCTCATTTTTTAACCAATAGGCCGAAATCGG
CAAAATCCCTTATAAATCAAAAGAATAGACCGAGATAGGGTTGAGTGTTGTTCCAGTTTGGAACAAGAGT
CCACTATTAAAGAACGTGGACTCCAACGTCAAAGG
[49 nt withheld, positions 5636-5684]
T
[91 nt withheld, positions 5686-5776]
G
[124 nt withheld, positions 5778-5901]
CCATTCGCCATTCAGGCTGCGCAACTGTTGGGAAGGGCGATCGGTGCGGGCCTCTTCGCTATTACGCCAG
GCTGCA
